>Addgene plasmid #127187 | pVB003 | addgene full sequence | sequence record 248942 | Addgene NGS Result
GCTTCCTCGCTCACTGACTCGCTGCACGAGGCAGACCTCAGCGCTAGCGGAGTGTATACTGGCTTACTAT
GTTGGCACTGATGAGGGTGTCAGTGAAGTGCTTCATGTGGCAGGAGAAAAAAGGCTGCACCGGTGCGTCA
GCAGAATATGTGATACAGGATATATTCCGCTTCCTCGCTCACTGACTCGCTACGCTCGGTCGTTCGACTG
CGGCGAGCGGAAATGGCTTACGAACGGGGCGGAGATTTCCCGGAAGATGCCAGGAAGATACTTAACAGGG
AAGTGAGAGGGCCGCGGCAAAGCCGTTTTTCCATAGGCTCCGCCCCCCTGACAAGCATCACGAAATCTGA
CGCTCAAATCAGTGGTGGCGAAACCCGACAGGACTATAAAGATACCAGGCGTTTCCCCCTGGCGGCTCCC
TCGTGCGCTCTCCTGTTCCTGCCTTTCGGTTTACCGGTGTCATTCCGCTGTTATGGCCGCGTTTGTCTCA
TTCCACGCCTGACACTCAGTTCCGGGTAGGCAGTTCGCTCCAAGCTGGACTGTATGCACGAACCCCCCGT
TCAGTCCGACCGCTGCGCCTTATCCGGTAACTATCGTCTTGAGTCCAACCCGGAAAGACATGCAAAAGCA
CCACTGGCAGCAGCCACTGGTAATTGATTTAGAGGAGTTAGTCTTGAAGTCATGCGCCGGTTAAGGCTAA
ACTGAAAGGACAAGTTTTGGTGACTGCGCTCCTCCAAGCCAGTTACCTCGGTTCAAAGAGTTGGTAGCTC
AGAGAACCTTCGAAAAACCGCCCTGCAAGGCGGTTTTTTCGTTTTCAGAGCAAGAGATTACGCGCAGACC
AAAACGATCTCAAGAAGATCATCTTATTAAGGGGTCTGACGCTCAGTGGAACGAAAAATCAATCTAAAGT
ATATATGAGTAAACTTGGTCTGACAGTTACCTTAGAAAAACTCATCGAGCATCAAATGAAACTGCAATTT
ATTCATATCAGGATTATCAATACCATATTTTTGAAAAAGCCGTTTCTGTAATGAAGGAGAAAACTCACCG
AGGCAGTTCCATAGGATGGCAAGATCCTGGTATCGGTCTGCGATTCCGACTCGTCCAACATCAATACAAC
CTATTAATTTCCCCTCGTCAAAAATAAGGTTATCAAGTGAGAAATCACCATGAGTGACGACTGAATCCGG
TGAGAATGGCAAAAGCTTATGCATTTCTTTCCAGACTTGTTCAACAGGCCAGCCATTACGCTCGTCATCA
AAATCACTCGCATCAACCAAACCGTTATTCATTCGTGATTGCGCCTGAGCGAGACGAAATACGCGATCGC
TGTTAAAAGGACAATTACAAACAGGAATCGAATGCAACCGGCGCAGGAACACTGCCAGCGCATCAACAAT
ATTTTCACCTGAATCAGGATATTCTTCTAATACCTGGAATGCTGTTTTCCCGGGGATCGCAGTGGTGAGT
AACCATGCATCATCAGGAGTACGGATAAAATGCTTGATGGTCGGAAGAGGCATAAATTCCGTCAGCCAGT
TTAGTCTGACCATCTCATCTGTAACATCATTGGCAACGCTACCTTTGCCATGTTTCAGAAACAACTCTGG
CGCATCGGGCTTCCCATACAATCGATAGATTGTCGCACCTGATTGCCCGACATTATCGCGAGCCCATTTA
TACCCATATAAATCAGCATCCATGTTGGAATTTAATCGCGGCCTGGAGCAAGACGTTTCCCGTTGAATAT
GGCTCATAACACCCCTTGTATTACTGTTTATGTAAGCAGACAGTTTTATTGTTCATGATGATATATTTTT
ATCTTGTGCAATGTACATCAGAGATTTTGAGACACAACCAATTATTGAAGGCCTCCCTAACGGGGGGCCT
TTTTTTGAACGATCGTTGGCTGTGTTGACAATTAATCATCGGCTCGTATAATGTGTGGAATTGTGAGCGC
TCACAATTGGGTCATGACTGGGACACGCCAGTCATGAGAATACAGACATAAAGCAAGCCAGAGATTAACG
AAGCCAATTATTGAACACCCTTCGGGGTGTTTTTTTGTTTCTGGTCTACCTACTCCACCGTTGGCTTTTT
TCCCTATCAGTGATAGAGATTGACATCCCTATCAGTGATAGAGATAATGAGCACGGGCGTTAATCTCTGG
CTTGCTTTATGTCTGTAAACAGAGGAGATACAGAATGAAAGCAAGCAACCTGGCGGCAGCGCAAAAGATG
CGTAAAGTGAGCAAGGGCGAGGAGCTGTTCACCGGGGTGGTGCCCATCCTGGTCGAGCTGGACGGCGACG
TAAACGGCCACAAGTTCAGCGTGTCCGGCGAGGGCGAGGGCGATGCCACCTACGGCAAGCTGACCCTGAA
GTTCATCTGCACCACAGGCAAGCTGCCCGTGCCCTGGCCCACCCTCGTGACCACCTTCGGCTACGGCCTG
CAATGCTTCGCCCGCTACCCCGACCACATGAAGCTGCACGACTTCTTCAAGTCCGCCATGCCCGAAGGCT
ACGTCCAGGAGCGCACCATCTTCTTCAAGGACGACGGCAACTACAAGACCCGCGCCGAGGTGAAGTTCGA
GGGCGACACCCTGGTGAACCGCATCGAGCTGAAGGGCATCGACTTCAAGGAGGACGGCAACATCCTGGGG
CACAAGCTGGAGTACAACTACAACAGCCACAACGTCTATATCATGGCCGACAAGCAGAAGAACGGCATCA
AGGTGAACTTCAAGATCCGCCACAACATCGAGGACGGCAGCGTGCAGCTCGCCGACCACTACCAGCAGAA
CACCCCAATCGGCGACGGCCCCGTGCTGCTGCCCGACAACCACTACCTTAGCTACCAGTCCGCCCTGAGC
AAAGACCCCAACGAGAAGCGCGATCACATGGTCCTGCTGGAGTTCGTGACCGCCGCCGGGATCACTCTCG
GCATGGACGAGCTGTACAAGTAACTCGGTACCAAATTCCAGAAAAGAGGCCTCCCGAAAGGGGGGCCTTT
TTTCGTTTTGGTCCAATGGTCACCATATATCAAGTTTACGGCTAGCTCAGTCCTAGGTACTATGCTAGCT
ACTAGAGAAAGAGGAGAAATACTAGATGGCTGAAGCGCAAAATGATCCCCTGCTGCCGGGATACTCGTTT
AATGCCCATCTGGTGGCGGGTTTAACGCCGATTGAGGCCAACGGTTATCTCGATTTTTTTATCGACCGAC
CGCTGGGAATGAAAGGTTATATTCTCAATCTCACCATTCGCGGTCAGGGGGTGGTGAAAAATCAGGGACG
AGAATTTGTTTGCCGACCGGGTGATATTTTGCTGTTCCCGCCAGGAGAGATTCATCACTACGGTCGTCAT
CCGGAGGCTCGCGAATGGTATCACCAGTGGGTTTACTTTCGTCCGCGCGCCTACTGGCATGAATGGCTTA
ACTGGCCGTCAATATTTGCCAATACGGGGTTCTTTCGCCCGGATGAAGCGCACCAGCCGCATTTCAGCGA
CCTGTTTGGGCAAATCATTAACGCCGGGCAAGGGGAAGGGCGCTATTCGGAGCTGCTGGCGATAAATCTG
CTTGAGCAATTGTTACTGCGGCGCATGGAAGCGATTAACGAGTCGCTCCATCCACCGATGGATAATCGGG
TACGCGAGGCTTGTCAGTACATCAGCGATCACCTGGCAGACAGCAATTTTGATATCGCCAGCGTCGCACA
GCATGTTTGCTTGTCGCCGTCGCGTCTGTCACATCTTTTCCGCCAGCAGTTAGGGATTAGCGTCTTAAGC
TGGCGCGAGGACCAACGTATCAGCCAGGCGAAGCTGCTTTTGAGCACCACCCGGATGCCTATCGCCACCG
TCGGTCGCAATGTTGGTTTTGACGATCAACTCTATTTCTCGCGGGTATTTAAAAAATGCACCGGGGCCAG
CCCGAGCGAGTTCCGTGCCGGTTAATAACCAATTATTGAAGGCCGCTAACGCAGCCTTTTTTTGTTTCTG
GTCTCCCAATGGCGGCGCGCCATCGAATGGCGCAAAACCTTTCGCGGTATGGCATGATAGCGCCCGGAAG
AGAGTCAATTCAGGGTGGTGAATATGAAACCAGTAACGTTATACGATGTCGCAGAGTATGCCGGTGTCTC
TTATCAGACCGTTTCCCGCGTGGTGAACCAGGCCAGCCACGTTTCTGCGAAAACGCGGGAAAAAGTGGAA
GCGGCGATGGCGGAGCTGAATTACATTCCCAACCGCGTGGCACAACAACTGGCGGGCAAACAGTCGTTGC
TGATTGGCGTTGCCACCTCCAGTCTGGCCCTGCACGCGCCGTCGCAAATTGTCGCGGCGATTAAATCTCG
CGCCGATCAACTGGGTGCCAGCGTGGTGGTGTCGATGGTAGAACGAAGCGGCGTCGAAGCCTGTAAAGCG
GCGGTGCACAATCTTCTCGCGCAACGCGTCAGTGGGCTGATCATTAACTATCCGCTGGATGACCAGGATG
CCATTGCTGTGGAAGCTGCCTGCACTAATGTTCCGGCGTTATTTCTTGATGTCTCTGACCAGACACCCAT
CAACAGTATTATTTTCTCCCATGAGGACGGTACGCGACTGGGCGTGGAGCATCTGGTCGCATTGGGTCAC
CAGCAAATCGCGCTGTTAGCGGGCCCATTAAGTTCTGTCTCGGCGCGTCTGCGTCTGGCTGGCTGGCATA
AATATCTCACTCGCAATCAAATTCAGCCGATAGCGGAACGGGAAGGCGACTGGAGTGCCATGTCCGGTTT
TCAACAAACCATGCAAATGCTGAATGAGGGCATCGTTCCCACTGCGATGCTGGTTGCCAACGATCAGATG
GCGCTGGGCGCAATGCGCGCCATTACCGAGTCCGGGCTGCGCGTTGGTGCGGATATCTCGGTAGTGGGAT
ACGACGATACCGAAGATAGCTCATGTTATATCCCGCCGTTAACCACCATCAAACAGGATTTTCGCCTGCT
GGGGCAAACCAGCGTGGACCGCTTGCTGCAACTCTCTCAGGGCCAGGCGGTGAAGGGCAATCAGCTGTTG
CCAGTCTCACTGGTGAAAAGAAAAACCACCCTGGCGCCCAATACGCAAACCGCCTCTCCCCGCGCGTTGG
CCGATTCATTAATGCAGCTGGCACGACAGGTTTCCCGACTGGAAAGCGGGCAGTGACAATCCAGGAGGAA
AAAAATGTCCAGATTAGATAAAAGTAAAGTGATTAACAGCGCATTAGAGCTGCTTAATGAGGTCGGAATC
GAAGGTTTAACAACCCGTAAACTCGCCCAGAAGCTAGGTGTAGAGCAGCCTACATTGTATTGGCATGTAA
AAAATAAGCGGGCTTTGCTCGACGCCTTAGCCATTGAGATGTTAGATAGGCACCATACTCACTTTTGCCC
TTTAGAAGGGGAAAGCTGGCAAGATTTTTTACGTAATAACGCTAAAAGTTTTAGATGTGCTTTACTAAGT
CATCGCGATGGAGCAAAAGTACATTTAGGTACACGGCCTACAGAAAAACAGTATGAAACTCTCGAAAATC
AATTAGCCTTTTTATGCCAACAAGGTTTTTCACTAGAGAATGCATTATATGCACTCAGCGCTGTGGGGCA
TTTTACTTTAGGTTGCGTATTGGAAGATCAAGAGCATCAAGTCGCTAAAGAAGAAAGGGAAACACCTACT
ACTGATAGTATGCCGCCATTATTACGACAAGCTATCGAATTATTTGATCACCAAGGTGCAGAGCCAGCCT
TCTTATTCGGCCTTGAATTGATCATATGCGGATTAGAAAAACAACTTAAATGTGAAAGTGGGTCCTAATA
ATTGGTAACGAATCAGACAATTGACGGCTCGAGGGAGTAGCATAGGGTTTGCAGAATCCCTGCTTCGTCC
ATTTGACAGGCACATTATGCATCGATGATAAGCTGTCAAACATGAGCAGATCCTCTACGCCGGACGCATC
GTGGCCGGCATCACCGGCGCCACAGGTGCGGTTGCTGGCGCCTATATCGCCGACATCACCGATGGGGAAG
ATCGGGCTCGCCACTTCGGGCTCATGAGCAAATATTTTATCTGAGGT
Features (pLannotate 1.2.2; 17 found; start..end, strand, type, name):
      1..23      -  rep_origin     RSF ori (fragment): Plasmids containing the RSF 1030 origin of replication can be propagated in E. coli cells that contain additional plasmids with compatible origins.
     40..66      +  misc_feature   bom (fragment): basis of mobility region from pBR322
    165..220     -  rep_origin     RSF ori (fragment): Plasmids containing the RSF 1030 origin of replication can be propagated in E. coli cells that contain additional plasmids with compatible origins.
    308..853     -  rep_origin     p15A ori: Plasmids containing the medium-copy-number p15A origin of replication can be propagated in E. coli cells that contain a second plasmid with the ColE1 origin.
    942..1757    -  CDS            KanR: aminoglycoside phosphotransferase; aph(3')-Ia; confers resistance to kanamycin in bacteria or G418 (Geneticin®) in eukaryotes
   1915..1943    +  promoter       tac promoter: strong E. coli promoter; hybrid between the trp and lac UV5 promoters
   1949..1968    +  protein_bind   lac operator (symmetric): The lac repressor binds to the lac operator to inhibit transcription in E. coli. This inhibition can be relieved by adding lactose or isopropyl-β-D-thiogalactopyranoside (IPTG). The symmetric lac operator was optimized for tight binding of lac repressor. lac repressor encoded by lacI
   2101..2119    +  protein_bind   tet operator: tetO; bacterial operator O2 for the tetR and tetA genes tetracycline repressor TetR
   2125..2144    +  promoter       H1-2O2 promoter (fragment): doxycycline-inducible variant of the human H1 RNA promoter (Henriksen et al., 2007)
   2247..2963    +  CDS            EYFP: enhanced YFP mammalian codon-optimized
   3051..3069    +  promoter       J23119(SpeI) promoter (fragment): bacterial promoter (Registry of Standard Biological Parts BBa J23119) modified to end with an SpeI site
   3106..3943    +  CDS            araC (fragment): L-arabinose regulatory protein; araC
   4010..4083    +  promoter       lacI promoter (fragment): lacI
   4084..5163    +  CDS            lacI: LACI_ECOLI - Experimental evidence at protein level: Swiss-Prot protein existence level 1. Repressor of the lactose operon. Binds allolactose as an inducer. From Escherichia coli (strain K12).
   5185..5805    +  CDS            tetR: TETR2_ECOLX - Experimental evidence at protein level: Swiss-Prot protein existence level 1. TetR is the repressor of the tetracycline resistance element; its N-terminal region forms a helix-turn-helix structure and binds DNA. Binding of tetracycline to TetR reduces the repressor affinity for the tetracycline resistance gene (tetA) promoter operator sites. From Escherichia coli.
   5901..5919    -  promoter       tet promoter (fragment): E. coli promoter for tetracycline efflux protein gene
   5929..6049    +  CDS            TcR (fragment): tetracycline efflux protein; tet; confers resistance to tetracycline
