[The description below was written by a language model from this plasmid's Addgene catalogue record and pLannotate feature annotations shown in this document.]
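Description:
pVB003 is a bacterial expression plasmid of about 6.1 kb built on the pAN1201 backbone. It carries a 1.1 kb insert recorded as a "TES without RiboJ insulator". The record does not expand the acronym, but the associated work concerns genetic devices tuned by simultaneous control of transcription and translation. The plasmid replicates in E. coli from a p15A origin, which is compatible with ColE1-type plasmids, and the catalogue lists it as low copy. Selection is by kanamycin through the aph(3')-Ia KanR gene. Short annotated fragments of RSF ori, bom, a tet promoter and TcR look like partial sequence matches or backbone remnants rather than functional elements.

The payload region contains two regulated promoter elements upstream of a yellow fluorescent reporter. The first is a tac promoter followed by a symmetric lac operator, which lac repressor silences and IPTG relieves. Further downstream lies a tet operator, next to a short match annotated as an H1-2O2 fragment, which most likely reflects a TetR-regulated bacterial promoter. An EYFP coding sequence follows as the output. The feature table does not annotate what lies between the two promoters or directly upstream of EYFP, so the translational control component is not identifiable from the record. In keeping with the stated purpose, no RiboJ ribozyme insulator is annotated.

The backbone supplies the matching regulators: a lacI promoter fragment lies directly upstream of lacI, tetR follows it, and a partial araC sequence sits downstream of a J23119-type constitutive promoter fragment. The plasmid therefore appears to be a self-contained two-input device with a fluorescence readout. It presumably serves as a comparison variant for testing how the RiboJ insulator affects device behaviour.
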