Addgene plasmid #127187: pVB003
Purpose: TES without RiboJ insulator
Depositing lab: Thomas Gorochowski. Depositing organization: University of Bristol. Publication: Tunable genetic devices through simultaneous control of transcription and translation. Bartoli V, Meaker GA, di Bernardo M, Gorochowski TE. Nat Commun. 2020 Apr 29;11(1):2095. doi: 10.1038/s41467-020-15653-7. PubMed 32350250.
Backbone
  Vector backbone: pAN1201
  Backbone manufacturer: Alec Nielsen
  Backbone size w/o insert (bp): 4921
  Total vector size (bp): 6066
  Vector type: Bacterial Expression
Growth in bacteria
  Bacterial resistance: Kanamycin, 50 μg/mL
  Growth temperature: 37°C
  Growth strain: DH5alpha
  Copy number: Low Copy
Gene/Insert
  Gene/Insert name: TES without RiboJ Insulator
  Insert size (bp): 1127
Terms and licenses: Academic/Nonprofit Terms; Industry Terms: Not Available to Industry
How to cite: pVB003 was a gift from Thomas Gorochowski (Addgene plasmid # 127187 ; http://n2t.net/addgene:127187 ; RRID:Addgene_127187)
